>Addgene plasmid #36156 | pEYFP-Sec16A | addgene partial sequence | sequence record 117183 | CMV-F 5'-CGCAAATGGGCGGTAGGCGTG-3'
GTCAGATCCGCTAGCGCTACCGGTCGCCACCATGGTGAGCAAGGGCGAGGAGCTGTTCACCGGGGTGGTG
CCCATCCTGGTCGAGCTGGACGGCGACGTAAACGGCCACAAGTTCAGCGTGTCCGGCGAGGGCGAGGGCG
ATGCCACCTACGGCAAGCTGACCCTGAAGTTCATCTGCACCACCGGCAAGCTGCCCGTGCCCTGGCCCAC
CCTCGTGACCACCTTCGGCTACGGCCTGCAGTGCTTCGCCCGCTACCCCGACCACATGAAGCAGCACGAC
TTCTTCAAGTCCGCCATGCCCGAAGGCTACGTCCAGGAGCGCACCATCTTCTTCAAGGACGACGGCAACT
ACAAGACCCGCGCCGAGGTGAAGTTCGAGGGCGACACCCTGGTGAACCGCATCGAGCTGAAGGGCATCGA
CTTCAAGGAGGACGGCAACATCCTGGGGCACAAGCTGGAGTACAACTACAACAGCCACAACGTCTATATC
ATGGCCGACAAGCAGAAGAACGGCATCAAGGTGAACTTCAAGATCCGCCACAACATCGAGGACGGCAGCG
TGCAGCTCGCCGACCACTACCAGCAGAACACCCCCATCGGCGACGGCCCCGTGCTGCTGCCCGACAACCA
CTACCTGAGCTACCAGTCCGCCCTGAGCAAAGACCCCAACGAGAAGCGCGATCACATGGTCCTGCTGGAG
TTCGTGACCGCCGCCGGGATCACTCTCGGCATGGACGAGCTGTACAAGTCCGGACTCAGATCTATGCAG
