>Addgene plasmid #36156 | pEYFP-Sec16A | addgene partial sequence | sequence record 117184 | hSMAD1-F2 5'-TGAGTTTGGACAAACCACAAC-3'
TTTGTGATGCTATTGCTTTATTTGTAACCATTATAAGCTGCAATAAACAAGTTAACAACAACAATTGCAT
TCATTTTATGTTTCAGGTTCAGGGGGAGGTGTGGGAGGTTTTTTAAAGCAAGTAAAACCTCTACAAATGT
GGTATGGCTGATTATGATCAGTTATCTAGATCCGGTGGATCCCGGGCCCGCGGTACCGTCGACTGCAGAA
TTCTCAGTTCAGCACCAGGTGCTTCCTCTGGCCAATCCTCCCTAGCCTTGAGCTCCCGGAGGTGGCGCAG
GCCTGTGCCAGCTGAGCAGGGTTGTAGAAGGGCATGGCCCCGCTGGGAGGGCCCCCTGCAGCAGGGAGGT
CGCCAGGAGCCTGATTAAAATGCTGGCTCACTTCACGTGATAATGAACTCATTGAACTACAGCGCGAAAG
CTCTCCTCCCTGGGAACCCTCAGGCCTGGAGGAGGGGAGTTCAGAGCCAGGGAGTGACGCTGCAGAGCTT
AAAACCTTGGGCTCTGGGGCAGGCTCTGGATTGGCCAGGCCCCTAGCTGCTGCAGGCCCTTCCCTGCCAG
TCCCGTCTGGAAGCTGTGGTTCTTCTGCATCTGGGGTTGGCACGAACAAGTTAGAAGGAATTGGGAGTGG
CGCGAGTGGAGCGACAAAGTCCGCAGGAGCGAGAGCCGGCTCGCTCCGCTGGGTCCCGCTTGGGTTCAGG
ACGTCAACGTAGCGAGCTCTGGTTCCTGCTGCTCTTCTAGAGTACATGTTCAC
