>Addgene plasmid #36156 | pEYFP-Sec16A | addgene partial sequence | sequence record 118083 | EGFP-C 5'-CATGGTCCTGCTGGAGTTCGTG-3'
GTCCGGACTCAGATCTATGCAGCCACCGCCCCAGACGGTCCCGTCTGGCATGGCTGGGCCACCTCCAGCC
GGGAATCCTCGGAGCGTGTTCTGGGCTAGCAGCCCTTACAGGAGACGGGCTAATAATAATGCAGCAGTGG
CTCCGACAACTTGCCCGTTGCAGCCGGTCACGGATCCATTTGCTTTTAGTAGACAGGCGCTCCAAAGTAC
ACCACTGGGCAGTTCGTCCAAAAGCAGTCCACCTGTCTTGCAAGGCCCAGCCCCCGCAGGGTTTTCTCAG
CACCCCGGTTTGCTTGTTCCTCACACACATGCCAGAGATAGCTCTCAGGGACCCTGTGAGCCCCTGCCTG
GACCTCTGACACAGCCCAGAGCACATGCCAGTCCGTTTTCTGGTGCATTGACACCTTCAGCACCTCCTGG
GCCTGAGATGAACAGGAGTGCAGAGGTCGGTCCCAGTTCAGAGCCTGAAGTTCAGACTCTGCCATATCTT
CCTCACTACATTCCAGGAGTGGATCCTGAAACGTCTCATGGGGGCCACCCTCATGGGAACATGCCTGGGC
TCGACCGACCCCTGAGCAGGCAAAACCCACATGACGGTGTGGTCACCCCAGCAGCATCCCCTTCCCTCCC
TCAGCCTGGTCTGCAGATGCCAGGACAGTGGGGGCCAGTGCAGGGAGGCCCACAGCCCTCGGGGCAACAT
CGTTCACCCTGCCCTGAAGGACCTGTTCCCAGCGGGGTGCCCTGTG
