[The description below was written by a language model from this plasmid's Addgene catalogue record.]
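Description:
pEYFP-Sec16A is a mammalian expression plasmid built on the Clontech pEYFP-C1 backbone and carrying human Sec16A (also known as KIAA0310, SEC16L or p250) as its insert. The coding sequence is joined to enhanced yellow fluorescent protein so that EYFP sits at the N terminus of Sec16A, which is the arrangement expected of a C1-series vector, where the cloning site lies downstream of the fluorescent protein. The plasmid is maintained in bacteria as a high-copy replicon under kanamycin selection. In mammalian cells the neomycin resistance marker allows selection with G418, so stable lines can be made as well as transient transfectants. The record does not list the promoter, polyadenylation signal or origins of replication, and no feature table is provided. Vectors of the pEYFP-C1 family generally drive the fusion from the CMV immediate-early promoter, but this is not stated for this construct, nor are the insert size, isoform or cloning sites.

The stated purpose is to express Sec16A as a YFP fusion. Sec16A is a large peripheral membrane protein associated with endoplasmic reticulum exit sites, where COPII-coated carriers assemble. The associated publication concerns the role of Sec16 in defining these sites and its requirement for secretory cargo export in mammalian cells. The fluorescent fusion is therefore suited to visualising Sec16A localisation and dynamics by fluorescence microscopy in fixed or living cells, to marking ER exit sites alongside other labelled secretory pathway components, and to examining the consequences of Sec16A overexpression.
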