Addgene plasmid #36156: pEYFP-Sec16A
Purpose: Expresses Sec16A as a YFP fusion
Depositing lab: David Stephens. Depositing organization: University of Bristol. Publication: Sec16 defines endoplasmic reticulum exit sites and is required for secretory cargo export in mammalian cells. Watson P, Townley AK, Koka P, Palmer KJ, Stephens DJ. Traffic. 2006 Dec;7(12):1678-87. Epub 2006 Sep 27. 10.1111/j.1600-0854.2006.00493.x PubMed 17005010.
Backbone
  Vector backbone: pEYFP-C1
  Backbone manufacturer: Clontech
  Vector type: Mammalian Expression
  Selectable markers: Neomycin (select with G418)
Growth in bacteria
  Bacterial resistance: Kanamycin, 50 μg/mL
  Growth temperature: 37°C
  Growth strain: XL10 Gold
  Copy number: High Copy
Gene/Insert
  Gene/Insert name: Sec16A (alt name: KIAA0310)
  Species: H. sapiens (human)
  Entrez Gene: SEC16A (a.k.a. KIAA0310, SEC16L, p250)
  Tag / fusion protein: EYFP (N terminal on insert)
Resource information
  A portion of this plasmid was derived from a plasmid made by: Cloned by Peter Watson, now at University of Cardiff when he was a postdoc in the lab.
Terms and licenses: Academic/Nonprofit Terms; Industry Terms: Not Available to Industry
How to cite: pEYFP-Sec16A was a gift from David Stephens (Addgene plasmid # 36156 ; http://n2t.net/addgene:36156 ; RRID:Addgene_36156)
